>Addgene plasmid #80181 | non-targeting control gRNA (BRDN0001148995) | depositor full sequence | sequence record 150840 | Full Sequence
CCCGGGTGCAAAGATGGATAAAGTTTTAAACAGAGAGGAATCTTTGCAGCTAATGGACCTTCTAGGTCTT
GAAAGGAGTGGGAATTGGCTCCGGTGCCCGTCAGTGGGCAGAGCGCACATCGCCCACAGTCCCCGAGAAG
TTGGGGGGAGGGGTCGGCAATTGATCCGGTGCCTAGAGAAGGTGGCGCGGGGTAAACTGGGAAAGTGATG
TCGTGTACTGGCTCCGCCTTTTTCCCGAGGGTGGGGGAGAACCGTATATAAGTGCAGTAGTCGCCGTGAA
CGTTCTTTTTCGCAACGGGTTTGCCGCCAGAACACAGGTAAGTGCCGTGTGTGGTTCCCGCGGGCCTGGC
CTCTTTACGGGTTATGGCCCTTGCGTGCCTTGAATTACTTCCACCTGGCTGCAGTACGTGATTCTTGATC
CCGAGCTTCGGGTTGGAAGTGGGTGGGAGAGTTCGAGGCCTTGCGCTTAAGGAGCCCCTTCGCCTCGTGC
TTGAGTTGAGGCCTGGCCTGGGCGCTGGGGCCGCCGCGTGCGAATCTGGTGGCACCTTCGCGCCTGTCTC
GCTGCTTTCGATAAGTCTCTAGCCATTTAAAATTTTTGATGACCTGCTGCGACGCTTTTTTTCTGGCAAG
ATAGTCTTGTAAATGCGGGCCAAGATCTGCACACTGGTATTTCGGTTTTTGGGGCCGCGGGCGGCGACGG
GGCCCGTGCGTCCCAGCGCACATGTTCGGCGAGGCGGGGCCTGCGAGCGCGGCCACCGAGAATCGGACGG
GGGTAGTCTCAAGCTGGCCGGCCTGCTCTGGTGCCTGGCCTCGCGCCGCCGTGTATCGCCCCGCCCTGGG
CGGCAAGGCTGGCCCGGTCGGCACCAGTTGCGTGAGCGGAAAGATGGCCGCTTCCCGGCCCTGCTGCAGG
GAGCTCAAAATGGAGGACGCGGCGCTCGGGAGAGCGGGCGGGTGAGTCACCCACACAAAGGAAAAGGGCC
TTTCCGTCCTCAGCCGTCGCTTCATGTGACTCCACGGAGTACCGGGCGCCGTCCAGGCACCTCGATTAGT
TCTCGAGCTTTTGGAGTACGTCGTCTTTAGGTTGGGGGGAGGGGTTTTATGCGATGGAGTTTCCCCACAC
TGAGTGGGTGGAGACTGAAGTTAGGCCAGCTTGGCACTTGATGTAATTCTCCTTGGAATTTGCCCTTTTT
GAGTTTGGATCTTGGTTCATTCTCAAGCCTCAGACAGTGGTTCAAAGTTTTTTTCTTCCATTTCAGGTGT
CGTGACGTACGGCCACCATGACCGAGTACAAGCCCACGGTGCGCCTCGCCACCCGCGACGACGTCCCCAG
GGCCGTACGCACCCTCGCCGCCGCGTTCGCCGACTACCCCGCCACGCGCCACACCGTCGATCCGGACCGC
CACATCGAGCGGGTCACCGAGCTGCAAGAACTCTTCCTCACGCGCGTCGGGCTCGACATCGGCAAGGTGT
GGGTCGCGGACGACGGCGCCGCCGTGGCGGTCTGGACCACGCCGGAGAGCGTCGAAGCGGGGGCGGTGTT
CGCCGAGATCGGCCCGCGCATGGCCGAGTTGAGCGGTTCCCGGCTGGCCGCGCAGCAACAGATGGAAGGC
CTCCTGGCGCCGCACCGGCCCAAGGAGCCCGCGTGGTTCCTGGCCACCGTCGGAGTCTCGCCCGACCACC
AGGGCAAGGGTCTGGGCAGCGCCGTCGTGCTCCCCGGAGTGGAGGCGGCCGAGCGCGCCGGGGTGCCCGC
CTTCCTGGAGACCTCCGCGCCCCGCAACCTCCCCTTCTACGAGCGGCTCGGCTTCACCGTCACCGCCGAC
GTCGAGGTGCCCGAAGGACCGCGCACCTGGTGCATGACCCGCAAGCCCGGTGCCTGAACGCGTTAAGTCG
ACAATCAACCTCTGGATTACAAAATTTGTGAAAGATTGACTGGTATTCTTAACTATGTTGCTCCTTTTAC
GCTATGTGGATACGCTGCTTTAATGCCTTTGTATCATGCTATTGCTTCCCGTATGGCTTTCATTTTCTCC
TCCTTGTATAAATCCTGGTTGCTGTCTCTTTATGAGGAGTTGTGGCCCGTTGTCAGGCAACGTGGCGTGG
TGTGCACTGTGTTTGCTGACGCAACCCCCACTGGTTGGGGCATTGCCACCACCTGTCAGCTCCTTTCCGG
GACTTTCGCTTTCCCCCTCCCTATTGCCACGGCGGAACTCATCGCCGCCTGCCTTGCCCGCTGCTGGACA
GGGGCTCGGCTGTTGGGCACTGACAATTCCGTGGTGTTGTCGGGGAAATCATCGTCCTTTCCTTGGCTGC
TCGCCTGTGTTGCCACCTGGATTCTGCGCGGGACGTCCTTCTGCTACGTCCCTTCGGCCCTCAATCCAGC
GGACCTTCCTTCCCGCGGCCTGCTGCCGGCTCTGCGGCCTCTTCCGCGTCTTCGCCTTCGCCCTCAGACG
AGTCGGATCTCCCTTTGGGCCGCCTCCCCGCGTCGACTTTAAGACCAATGACTTACAAGGCAGCTGTAGA
TCTTAGCCACTTTTTAAAAGAAAAGGGGGGACTGGAAGGGCTAATTCACTCCCAACGAAGACAAGATCTG
CTTTTTGCTTGTACTGGGTCTCTCTGGTTAGACCAGATCTGAGCCTGGGAGCTCTCTGGCTAACTAGGGA
ACCCACTGCTTAAGCCTCAATAAAGCTTGCCTTGAGTGCTTCAAGTAGTGTGTGCCCGTCTGTTGTGTGA
CTCTGGTAACTAGAGATCCCTCAGACCCTTTTAGTCAGTGTGGAAAATCTCTAGCAGTACGTATAGTAGT
TCATGTCATCTTATTATTCAGTATTTATAACTTGCAAAGAAATGAATATCAGAGAGTGAGAGGAACTTGT
TTATTGCAGCTTATAATGGTTACAAATAAAGCAATAGCATCACAAATTTCACAAATAAAGCATTTTTTTC
ACTGCATTCTAGTTGTGGTTTGTCCAAACTCATCAATGTATCTTATCATGTCTGGCTCTAGCTATCCCGC
CCCTAACTCCGCCCATCCCGCCCCTAACTCCGCCCAGTTCCGCCCATTCTCCGCCCCATGGCTGACTAAT
TTTTTTTATTTATGCAGAGGCCGAGGCCGCCTCGGCCTCTGAGCTATTCCAGAAGTAGTGAGGAGGCTTT
TTTGGAGGCCTAGGGACGTACCCAATTCGCCCTATAGTGAGTCGTATTACGCGCGCTCACTGGCCGTCGT
TTTACAACGTCGTGACTGGGAAAACCCTGGCGTTACCCAACTTAATCGCCTTGCAGCACATCCCCCTTTC
GCCAGCTGGCGTAATAGCGAAGAGGCCCGCACCGATCGCCCTTCCCAACAGTTGCGCAGCCTGAATGGCG
AATGGG
[124 nt withheld, positions 3367-3490]
C
[91 nt withheld, positions 3492-3582]
A
[49 nt withheld, positions 3584-3632]
CCTTTGACGTTGGAGTCCACGTTCTTT
[37 nt withheld, positions 3660-3696]
ACCCTATCTCGGTCTATTCTTTTGATTTATAAGGGATTTTGCCGATTTCGGCCTATTGGTTAAAAAATGA
GCTGATTTAACAAAAATTTAACGCGAATTTTAACAAAATATTAACGCTTACAATTTAGGTGGCACTTTTC
GGGGAAATGTGCGCGGAACCCCTATTTGTTTATTTTTCTAAATACATTCAAATATGTATCCGCTCATGAG
ACAATAACCCTGATAAATGCTTCAATAATATTGAAAAAGGAAGAGTATGAGTATTCAACATTTCCGTGTC
GCCCTTATTCCCTTTTTTGCGGCATTTTGCCTTCCTGTTTTTGCTCACCCAGAAACGCTGGTGAAAGTAA
AAGATGCTGAAGATCAGTTGGGTGCACGAGTGGGTTACATCGAACTGGATCTCAACAGCGGTAAGATCCT
TGAGAGTTTTCGCCCCGAAGAACGTTTTCCAATGATGAGCACTTTTAAAGTTCTGCTATGTGGCGCGGTA
TTATCCCGTATTGACGCCGGGCAAGAGCAACTCGGTCGCCGCATACACTATTCTCAGAATGACTTGGTTG
AGTACTCACCAGTCACAGAAAAGCATCTTACGGATGGCATGACAGTAAGAGAATTATGCAGTGCTGCCAT
AACCATGAGTGATAACACTGCGGCCAACTTACTTCTGACAACGATCGGAGGACCGAAGGAGCTAACCGCT
TTTTTGCACAACATGGGGGATCATGTAACTCGCCTTGATCGTTGGGAACCGGAGCTGAATGAAGCCATAC
CAAACGACGAGCGTGACACCACGATGCCTGTAGCAATGGCAACAACGTTGCGCAAACTATTAACTGGCGA
ACTACTTACTCTAGCTTCCCGGCAACAATTAATAGACTGGATGGAGGCGGATAAAGTTGCAGGACCACTT
CTGCGCTCGGCCCTTCCGGCTGGCTGGTTTATTGCTGATAAATCTGGAGCCGGTGAGCGTGGGTCTCGCG
GTATCATTGCAGCACTGGGGCCAGATGGTAAGCCCTCCCGTATCGTAGTTATCTACACGACGGGGAGTCA
GGCAACTATGGATGAACGAAATAGACAGATCGCTGAGATAGGTGCCTCACTGATTAAGCATTGGTAACTG
TCAGACCAAGTTTACTCATATATACTTTAGATTGATTTAAAACTTCATTTTTAATTTAAAAGGATCTAGG
TGAAGATCCTTTTTGATAATCTCATGACCAAAATCCCTTAACGTGAGTTTTCGTTCCACTGAGCGTCAGA
CCCCGTAGAAAAGATCAAAGGATCTTCTTGAGATCCTTTTTTTCTGCGCGTAATCTGCTGCTTGCAAACA
AAAAAACCACCGCTACCAGCGGTGGTTTGTTTGCCGGATCAAGAGCTACCAACTCTTTTTCCGAAGGTAA
CTGGCTTCAGCAGAGCGCAGATACCAAATACTGTTCTTCTAGTGTAGCCGTAGTTAGGCCACCACTTCAA
GAACTCTGTAGCACCGCCTACATACCTCGCTCTGCTAATCCTGTTACCAGTGGCTGCTGCCAGTGGCGAT
AAGTCGTGTCTTACCGGGTTGGACTCAAGACGATAGTTACCGGATAAGGCGCAGCGGTCGGGCTGAACGG
GGGGTTCGTGCACACAGCCCAGCTTGGAGCGAACGACCTACACCGAACTGAGATACCTACAGCGTGAGCT
ATGAGAAAGCGCCACGCTTCCCGAAGGGAGAAAGGCGGACAGGTATCCGGTAAGCGGCAGGGTCGGAACA
GGAGAGCGCACGAGGGAGCTTCCAGGGGGAAACGCCTGGTATCTTTATAGTCCTGTCGGGTTTCGCCACC
TCTGACTTGAGCGTCGATTTTTGTGATGCTCGTCAGGGGGGCGGAGCCTATGGAAAAACGCCAGCAACGC
GGCCTTTTTACGGTTCCTGGCCTTTTGCTGGCCTTTTGCTCACATGTTCTTTCCTGCGTTATCCCCTGAT
TCTGTGGATAACCGTATTACCGCCTTTGAGTGAGCTGATACCGCTCGCCGCAGCCGAACGACCGAGCGCA
GCGAGTCAGTGAGCGAGGAAGCGGAAGAGCGCCCAATACGCAAACCGCCTCTCCCCGCGCGTTGGCCGAT
TCATTAATGCAGCTGGCACGACAGGTTTCCCGACTGGAAAGCGGGCAGTGAGCGCAACGCAATTAATGTG
AGTTAGCTCACTCATTAGGCACCCCAGGCTTTACACTTTATGCTTCCGGCTCGTATGTTGTGTGGAATTG
TGAGCGGATAACAATTTCACACAGGAAACAGCTATGACCATGATTACGCCAAGCGCGCAATTAACCCTCA
CTAAAGGGAACAAAAGCTGGAGCTGCAAGCTTAATGTAGTCTTATGCAATACTCTTGTAGTCTTGCAACA
TGGTAACGATGAGTTAGCAACATGCCTTACAAGGAGAGAAAAAGCACCGTGCATGCCGATTGGTGGAAGT
AAGGTGGTACGATCGTGCCTTATTAGGAAGGCAACAGACGGGTCTGACATGGATTGGACGAACCACTGAA
TTGCCGCATTGCAGAGATATTGTATTTAAGTGCCTAGCTCGATACATAAACGGGTCTCTCTGGTTAGACC
AGATCTGAGCCTGGGAGCTCTCTGGCTAACTAGGGAACCCACTGCTTAAGCCTCAATAAAGCTTGCCTTG
AGTGCTTCAAGTAGTGTGTGCCCGTCTGTTGTGTGACTCTGGTAACTAGAGATCCCTCAGACCCTTTTAG
TCAGTGTGGAAAATCTCTAGCAGTGGCGCCCGAACAGGGACTTGAAAGCGAAAGGGAAACCAGAGGAGCT
CTCTCGACGCAGGACTCGGCTTGCTGAAGCGCGCACGGCAAGAGGCGAGGGGCGGCGACTGGTGAGTACG
CCAAAAATTTTGACTAGCGGAGGCTAGAAGGAGAGAGATGGGTGCGAGAGCGTCAGTATTAAGCGGGGGA
GAATTAGATCGCGATGGGAAAAAATTCGGTTAAGGCCAGGGGGAAAGAAAAAATATAAATTAAAACATAT
AGTATGGGCAAGCAGGGAGCTAGAACGATTCGCAGTTAATCCTGGCCTGTTAGAAACATCAGAAGGCTGT
AGACAAATACTGGGACAGCTACAACCATCCCTTCAGACAGGATCAGAAGAACTTAGATCATTATATAATA
CAGTAGCAACCCTCTATTGTGTGCATCAAAGGATAGAGATAAAAGACACCAAGGAAGCTTTAGACAAGAT
AGAGGAAGAGCAAAACAAAAGTAAGACCACCGCACAGCAAGCGGCCGCTGATCTTCAGACCTGGAGGAGG
AGATATGAGGGACAATTGGAGAAGTGAATTATATAAATATAAAGTAGTAAAAATTGAACCATTAGGAGTA
GCACCCACCAAGGCAAAGAGAAGAGTGGTGCAGAGAGAAAAAAGAGCAGTGGGAATAGGAGCTTTGTTCC
TTGGGTTCTTGGGAGCAGCAGGAAGCACTATGGGCGCAGCGTCAATGACGCTGACGGTACAGGCCAGACA
ATTATTGTCTGGTATAGTGCAGCAGCAGAACAATTTGCTGAGGGCTATTGAGGCGCAACAGCATCTGTTG
CAACTCACAGTCTGGGGCATCAAGCAGCTCCAGGCAAGAATCCTGGCTGTGGAAAGATACCTAAAGGATC
AACAGCTCCTGGGGATTTGGGGTTGCTCTGGAAAACTCATTTGCACCACTGCTGTGCCTTGGAATGCTAG
TTGGAGTAATAAATCTCTGGAACAGATTTGGAATCACACGACCTGGATGGAGTGGGACAGAGAAATTAAC
AATTACACAAGCTTAATACACTCCTTAATTGAAGAATCGCAAAACCAGCAAGAAAAGAATGAACAAGAAT
TATTGGAATTAGATAAATGGGCAAGTTTGTGGAATTGGTTTAACATAACAAATTGGCTGTGGTATATAAA
ATTATTCATAATGATAGTAGGAGGCTTGGTAGGTTTAAGAATAGTTTTTGCTGTACTTTCTATAGTGAAT
AGAGTTAGGCAGGGATATTCACCATTATCGTTTCAGACCCACCTCCCAACCCCGAGGGGACCCAGAGAGG
GCCTATTTCCCATGATTCCTTCATATTTGCATATACGATACAAGGCTGTTAGAGAGATAATTAGAATTAA
TTTGACTGTAAACACAAAGATATTAGTACAAAATACGTGACGTAGAAAGTAATAATTTCTTGGGTAGTTT
GCAGTTTTAAAATTATGTTTTAAAATGGACTATCATATGCTTACCGTAACTTGAAAGTATTTCGATTTCT
TGGCTTTATATATCTTGTGGAAAGGACGAAACACCGTCGATCGAGGTTGCATTCGGGTTTTAGAGCTAGA
AATAGCAAGTTAAAATAAGGCTAGTCCGTTATCAACTTGAAAAAGTGGCACCGAGTCGGTGCTTTTTTAA
GCTTGGCGTAACTAGATCTTGAGACAAATGGCAGTATTCATCCACAATTTTAAAAGAAAAGGGGGGATTG
GGGGGTACAGTGCAGGGGAAAGAATAGTAGACATAATAGCAACAGACATACAAACTAAAGAATTACAAAA
ACAAATTACAAAAATTCAAAATTTTCGGGTTTATTACAGGGACAGCAGAGATCCACTTTGGCGCCGGCTC
GAGGGGG
Features (pLannotate 1.2.2; 29 found; start..end, strand, type, name):
     14..80      +  CDS            small t antigen (fragment): SV40 (simian virus 40) small t antigen
    106..317     +  promoter       EF-1α core promoter: core promoter for human elongation factor EF-1α
    318..1256    +  intron         EF-1α intron A: intron upstream of the start codon of human EF-1α
   1278..1877    +  CDS            PuroR (fragment): puromycin N-acetyltransferase; pac from Streptomyces; confers resistance to puromycin
   1893..2481    +  misc_feature   WPRE: woodchuck hepatitis virus posttranscriptional regulatory element
   2532..2551    +  misc_feature   cPPT/CTS (fragment): central polypurine tract and central termination sequence of HIV-1
   2553..2786    +  LTR            3' LTR (ΔU3): self-inactivating 3' long terminal repeat (LTR) from HIV-1
   2864..2985    +  polyA_signal   SV40 poly(A) signal: SV40 polyadenylation signal
   3025..3160    +  rep_origin     SV40 ori: SV40 origin of replication
   3181..3199    -  promoter       T7 promoter: promoter for bacteriophage T7 RNA polymerase
   3207..3362    +  CDS            lacZα (fragment): LacZα fragment of β-galactosidase; lacZ fragment
   3367..3795    +  rep_origin     f1 ori (sequence partly withheld): f1 bacteriophage origin of replication; arrow indicates direction of (+) strand synthesis
   3848..3952    +  promoter       AmpR promoter: bla
   3953..4813    +  CDS            AmpR: β-lactamase; bla; confers resistance to ampicillin, carbenicillin, and related antibiotics
   4984..5572    +  rep_origin     ori: high-copy-number ColE1/pMB1/pBR322/pUC origin of replication
   5755..5847    +  CDS            lacI (fragment): lac repressor; lacI; The lac repressor binds to the lac operator to inhibit transcription in E. coli. This inhibition can be relieved by adding lactose or isopropyl-β-D-thiogalactopyranoside (IPTG).
   5860..5881    +  protein_bind   CAP binding site: CAP binding activates transcription in the presence of cAMP. E. coli catabolite activator protein
   5896..5926    +  promoter       lac promoter: promoter for the E. coli lac operon
   5934..5950    +  protein_bind   lac operator: The lac repressor binds to the lac operator to inhibit transcription in E. coli. This inhibition can be relieved by adding lactose or isopropyl-β-D-thiogalactopyranoside (IPTG). lac repressor encoded by lacI
   5995..6013    +  promoter       T3 promoter: promoter for bacteriophage T3 RNA polymerase
   6041..6267    +  promoter       RSV promoter: Rous sarcoma virus enhancer/promoter
   6268..6448    +  LTR            5' LTR (truncated): truncated 5' long terminal repeat (LTR) from HIV-1
   6495..6620    +  misc_feature   HIV-1 Ψ: packaging signal of human immunodeficiency virus type 1
   6604..6967    +  CDS            HIV-1 gag (fragment): gag protein from human immunodeficiency virus 1; gag
   7113..7346    +  misc_feature   RRE: The Rev response element (RRE) of HIV-1 allows for Rev-dependent mRNA export from the nucleus to the cytoplasm.
   7723..7749    +  CDS            Rev (fragment): human immunodeficiency virus 1 (HIV-1) Rev protein; rev; enhances nuclear export of unspliced and incompletely spliced viral mRNAs
   7753..7993    +  promoter       U6 promoter: RNA polymerase III promoter for human U6 snRNA
   8023..8098    +  misc_RNA       gRNA scaffold: guide RNA scaffold for the Streptococcus pyogenes CRISPR/Cas9 system
   8154..8271    +  misc_feature   cPPT/CTS: central polypurine tract and central termination sequence of HIV-1
