[The description below was written by a language model from this plasmid's Addgene catalogue record and pLannotate feature annotations shown in this document.]
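Description:
Non-targeting control gRNA (BRDN0001148995) is a third-generation lentiviral guide RNA plasmid built on the lentiGuide-Puro backbone, intended for CRISPR-Cas9 experiments in mammalian cells. It is an 8,323 nt construct propagated in E. coli through a high-copy ColE1/pUC-type origin with ampicillin selection (AmpR under its own bla promoter). An f1 origin, an SV40 origin and poly(A) signal, and remnants of lac and T7/T3 promoter elements are carried over from the parental cloning vector.

The lentiviral transfer cassette begins with an RSV promoter fused to a truncated HIV-1 5' LTR, which makes genomic RNA production Tat-independent, as is characteristic of third-generation systems. It is followed by the Ψ packaging signal with a partial gag sequence and the Rev response element for Rev-dependent nuclear export. Downstream, a human U6 RNA polymerase III promoter drives a 20-nt spacer joined to the Streptococcus pyogenes Cas9 gRNA scaffold. The spacer is catalogued as a non-targeting control for human cells. A cPPT/CTS element follows the guide cassette. The EF-1α core promoter with its intron A then expresses puromycin N-acetyltransferase for selection of transduced cells, with a WPRE to enhance transcript expression. The cassette ends in a self-inactivating ΔU3 3' LTR, which disables LTR promoter activity after integration.

The plasmid encodes no Cas9, so the nuclease must be supplied separately, for example in a Cas9-expressing cell line. It serves as a negative control alongside gene-targeting guides in the same backbone, providing a baseline for the effects of transduction, puromycin selection and Cas9 activity without a targeted cut.
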