Addgene plasmid #80181: non-targeting control gRNA (BRDN0001148995)
Purpose: 3rd generation lentiviral gRNA plasmid, non-targeting control gRNA
Depositing lab: John Doench & David Root. Depositing organization: Broad Institute. Publication: Optimized sgRNA design to maximize activity and minimize off-target effects of CRISPR-Cas9. Doench JG, Fusi N, Sullender M, Hegde M, Vaimberg EW, Donovan KF, Smith I, Tothova Z, Wilen C, Orchard R, Virgin HW, Listgarten J, Root DE. Nat Biotechnol. 2016 Jan 18. doi: 10.1038/nbt.3437. PubMed 26780180.
Backbone
  Vector backbone: lentiGuide-Puro
  Backbone manufacturer: Zhang Lab (Addgene plasmid # 52963)
  Vector type: Mammalian Expression, Lentiviral, CRISPR
  Selectable markers: Puromycin
Growth in bacteria
  Bacterial resistance: Ampicillin, 100 μg/mL
  Growth temperature: 37°C
  Growth strain: DH5alpha
  Copy number: High Copy
Gene/Insert
  Gene/Insert name: Non-targeting control gRNA
  gRNA/shRNA sequence: TCGATCGAGGTTGCATTCGG
  Species: H. sapiens (human)
  Promoter: hU6
  Cloning method: Unknown
  Sequencing primers: 5′ U6-F; 3′ pS2-R
Terms and licenses: Academic/Nonprofit Terms; Industry Terms: Not Available to Industry
How to cite: non-targeting control gRNA (BRDN0001148995) was a gift from John Doench & David Root (Addgene plasmid # 80181 ; http://n2t.net/addgene:80181 ; RRID:Addgene_80181)
