>Addgene plasmid #80181 | non-targeting control gRNA (BRDN0001148995) | depositor partial sequence | sequence record 150841 | Target Sequence
TCGATCGAGGTTGCATTCGG
