>Addgene plasmid #80181 | non-targeting control gRNA (BRDN0001148995) | addgene partial sequence | sequence record 189088 | hU6-F
TAATAATTTCTTGGGTAGTTTGCAGTTTTAAAATTATGTTTTAAAATGGACTATCATATGCTTACCGTAA
CTTGAAAGTATTTCGATTTCTTGGCTTTATATATCTTGTGGAAAGGACGAAACACCGTCGATCGAGGTTG
CATTCGGGTTTTAGAGCTAGAAATAGCAAGTTAAAATAAGGCTAGTCCGTTATCAACTTGAAAAAGTGGC
ACCGAGTCGGTGCTTTTTTAAGCTTGGCGTAACTAGATCTTGAGACAAATGGCAGTATTCATCCACAATT
TTAAAAGAAAAGGGGGGATTGGGGGGTACAGTGCAGGGGAAAGAATAGTAGACATAATAGCAACAGACAT
ACAAACTAAAGAATTACAAAAACAAATTACAAAAATTCAAAATTTTCGGGTTTATTACAGGGACAGCAGA
GATCCACTTTGGCGCCGGCTCGAGGGGGCCCGGGTGCAAAGATGGATAAAGTTTTAAACAGAGAGGAATC
TTTGCAGCTAATGGACCTTCTAGGTCTTGAAAGGAGTGGGAATTGGCTCCGGTGCCCGTCAGTGGGCAGA
GCGCACATCG
